>Addgene plasmid #216475 | p2706-pHAGE-EF1aL-YAP5SA-UBC-GFP | addgene full sequence | sequence record 430201 | Addgene NGS Result
TGGAAGGGCTAATTCACTCCCAAAGAAGACAAGATATCCTTGATCTGTGGATCTACCACACACAAGGCTA
CTTCCCTGATTAGCAGAACTACACACCAGGGCCAGGGGTCAGATATCCACTGACCTTTGGATGGTGCTAC
AAGCTAGTACCAGTTGAGCCAGATAAGGTAGAAGAGGCCAATAAAGGAGAGAACACCAGCTTGTTACACC
CTGTGAGCCTGCATGGGATGGATGACCCGGAGAGAGAAGTGTTAGAGTGGAGGTTTGACAGCCGCCTAGC
ATTTCATCACGTGGCCCGAGAGCTGCATCCGGAGTACTTCAAGAACTGCTGATATCGAGCTTGCTACAAG
GGACTTTCCGCTGGGGACTTTCCAGGGAGGCGTGGCCTGGGCGGGACTGGGGAGTGGCGAGCCCTCAGAT
CCTGCATATAAGCAGCTGCTTTTTGCCTGTACTGGGTCTCTCTGGTTAGACCAGATCTGAGCCTGGGAGC
TCTCTGGCTAACTAGGGAACCCACTGCTTAAGCCTCAATAAAGCTTGCCTTGAGTGCTTCAAGTAGTGTG
TGCCCGTCTGTTGTGTGACTCTGGTAACTAGAGATCCCTCAGACCCTTTTAGTCAGTGTGGAAAATCTCT
AGCAGTGGCGCCCGAACAGGGACTTGAAAGCGAAAGGGAAACCAGAGGAGCTCTCTCGACGCAGGACTCG
GCTTGCTGAAGCGCGCACGGCAAGAGGCGAGGGGCGGCGACTGGTGAGTACGCCAAAAATTTTGACTAGC
GGAGGCTAGAAGGAGAGAGATGGGTGCGAGAGCGTCAGTATTAAGCGGGGGAGAATTAGATCGCGATGGG
AAAAAATTCGGTTAAGGCCAGGGGGAAAGAAAAAATATAAATTAAAACATATAGTATGGGCAAGCAGGGA
GCTAGAACGATTCGCAGTTAATCCTGGCCTGTTAGAAACATCAGAAGGCTGTAGACAAATACTGGGACAG
CTACAACCATCCCTTCAGACAGGATCAGAAGAACTTAGATCATTATATAATACAGTAGCAACCCTCTATT
GTGTGCATCAAAGGATAGAGATAAAAGACACCAAGGAAGCTTTAGACAAGATAGAGGAAGAGCAAAACAA
AAGTAAGACCACCGCACAGCAAGCGGCCGGCCGCTGATCTTCAGACCTGGAGGAGGAGATATGAGGGACA
ATTGGAGAAGTGAATTATATAAATATAAAGTAGTAAAAATTGAACCATTAGGAGTAGCACCCACCAAGGC
AAAGAGAAGAGTGGTGCAGAGAGAAAAAAGAGCAGTGGGAATAGGAGCTTTGTTCCTTGGGTTCTTGGGA
GCAGCAGGAAGCACTATGGGCGCAGCGTCAATGACGCTGACGGTACAGGCCAGACAATTATTGTCTGGTA
TAGTGCAGCAGCAGAACAATTTGCTGAGGGCTATTGAGGCGCAACAGCATCTGTTGCAACTCACAGTCTG
GGGCATCAAGCAGCTCCAGGCAAGAATCCTGGCTGTGGAAAGATACCTAAAGGATCAACAGCTCCTGGGG
ATTTGGGGTTGCTCTGGAAAACTCATTTGCACCACTGCTGTGCCTTGGAATGCTAGTTGGAGTAATAAAT
CTCTGGAACAGATTTGGAATCACACGACCTGGATGGAGTGGGACAGAGAAATTAACAATTACACAAGCTT
AATACACTCCTTAATTGAAGAATCGCAAAACCAGCAAGAAAAGAATGAACAAGAATTATTGGAATTAGAT
AAATGGGCAAGTTTGTGGAATTGGTTTAACATAACAAATTGGCTGTGGTATATAAAATTATTCATAATGA
TAGTAGGAGGCTTGGTAGGTTTAAGAATAGTTTTTGCTGTACTTTCTATAGTGAATAGAGTTAGGCAGGG
ATATTCACCATTATCGTTTCAGACCCACCTCCCAACCCCGAGGGGACCCGACAGGCCCGAAGGAATAGAA
GAAGAAGGTGGAGAGAGAGACAGAGACAGATCCATTCGATTAGTGAACGGATCTCGACGGTATCGCCGAA
TTCACAAATGGCAGTATTCATCCACAATTTTAAAAGAAAAGGGGGGATTGGGGGGTACAGTGCAGGGGAA
AGAATAGTAGACATAATAGCAACAGACATACAAACTAAAGAATTACAAAAACAAATTACAAAAATTCAAA
ATTTTCGGGTTTATTACAGGGACAGCAGAGATCCAGTTTGGACTAGTCGTGAGGCTCCGGTGCCCGTCAG
TGGGCAGAGCGCACATCGCCCACAGTCCCCGAGAAGTTGGGGGGAGGGGTCGGCAATTGAACCGGTGCCT
AGAGAAGGTGGCGCGGGGTAAACTGGGAAAGTGATGTCGTGTACTGGCTCCGCCTTTTTCCCGAGGGTGG
GGGAGAACCGTATATAAGTGCAGTAGTCGCCGTGAACGTTCTTTTTCGCAACGGGTTTGCCGCCAGAACA
CAGGTAAGTGCCGTGTGTGGTTCCCGCGGGCCTGGCCTCTTTACGGGTTATGGCCCTTGCGTGCCTTGAA
TTACTTCCACCTGGCTGCAGTACGTGATTCTTGATCCCGAGCTTCGGGTTGGAAGTGGGTGGGAGAGTTC
GAGGCCTTGCGCTTAAGGAGCCCCTTCGCCTCGTGCTTGAGTTGAGGCCTGGCCTGGGCGCTGGGGCCGC
CGCGTGCGAATCTGGTGGCACCTTCGCGCCTGTCTCGCTGCTTTCGATAAGTCTCTAGCCATTTAAAATT
TTTGATGACCTGCTGCGACGCTTTTTTTCTGGCAAGATAGTCTTGTAAATGCGGGCCAAGATCTGCACAC
TGGTATTTCGGTTTTTGGGGCCGCGGGCGGCGACGGGGCCCGTGCGTCCCAGCGCACATGTTCGGCGAGG
CGGGGCCTGCGAGCGCGGCCACCGAGAATCGGACGGGGGTAGTCTCAAGCTGGCCGGCCTGCTCTGGTGC
CTGGCCTCGCGCCGCCGTGTATCGCCCCGCCCTGGGCGGCAAGGCTGGCCCGGTCGGCACCAGTTGCGTG
AGCGGAAAGATGGCCGCTTCCCGGCCCTGCTGCAGGGAGCTCAAAATGGAGGACGCGGCGCTCGGGAGAG
CGGGCGGGTGAGTCACCCACACAAAGGAAAAGGGCCTTTCCGTCCTCAGCCGTCGCTTCATGTGACTCCA
CGGAGTACCGGGCGCCGTCCAGGCACCTCGATTAGTTCTCGAGCTTTTGGAGTACGTCGTCTTTAGGTTG
GGGGGAGGGGTTTTATGCGATGGAGTTTCCCCACACTGAGTGGGTGGAGACTGAAGTTAGGCCAGCTTGG
CACTTGATGTAATTCTCCTTGGAATTTGCCCTTTTTGAGTTTGGATCTTGGTTCATTCTCAAGCCTCAGA
CAGTGGTTCAAAGTTTTTTTCTTCCATTTCAGGTGTCGTGAAGCGGCCGCAATTCTGCAGTCGACGGTAC
CGCGGGCCCGGGATCCGACCCTAGGCCGACGCGTCTCGAGGGTACCATGGACTACAAAGACCATGACGGT
GATTATAAAGATCATGACATCGATTACAAGGATGACGATGACAAGCTTACAAGTTTGTACAAAAAAGTTG
CCACCATGGATCCCGGGCAGCAGCCGCCGCCTCAACCGGCCCCCCAGGGCCAAGGGCAGCCGCCTTCGCA
GCCCCCGCAGGGGCAGGGCCCGCCGTCCGGACCCGGGCAACCGGCACCCGCGGCGACCCAGGCGGCGCCG
CAGGCACCCCCCGCCGGGCATCAGATCGTGCACGTCCGCGGGGACGCGGAGACCGACCTGGAGGCGCTCT
TCAACGCCGTCATGAACCCCAAGACGGCCAACGTGCCCCAGACCGTGCCCATGAGGCTCCGGAAGCTGCC
CGACTCCTTCTTCAAGCCGCCGGAGCCCAAATCCCACTCCCGACAGGCCGCTACTGATGCAGGCACTGCA
GGAGCCCTGACTCCACAGCATGTTCGAGCTCATGCCTCTCCAGCTTCTCTGCAGTTGGGAGCTGTTTCTC
CTGGGACACTGACCCCCACTGGAGTAGTCTCTGGCCCAGCAGCTACACCCACAGCTCAGCATCTTCGACA
GTCTGCTTTTGAGATACCTGATGATGTACCTCTGCCAGCAGGTTGGGAGATGGCAAAGACATCTTCTGGT
CAGAGATACTTCTTAAATCACATCGATCAGACAACAACATGGCAGGACCCCAGGAAGGCCATGCTGTCCC
AGATGAACGTCACAGCCCCCACCAGTCCACCAGTGCAGCAGAATATGATGAACTCGGCTTCAGGTCCTCT
TCCTGATGGATGGGAACAAGCCATGACTCAGGATGGAGAAATTTACTATATAAACCATAAGAACAAGACC
ACCTCTTGGCTAGACCCAAGGCTTGACCCTCGTTTTGCCATGAACCAGAGAATCAGTCAGAGTGCTCCAG
TGAAACAGCCACCACCCCTGGCTCCCCAGAGCCCACAGGGAGGCGTCATGGGTGGCAGCAACTCCAACCA
GCAGCAACAGATGCGACTGCAGCAACTGCAGATGGAGAAGGAGAGGCTGCGGCTGAAACAGCAAGAACTG
CTTCGGCAGGCAATGCGGAATATCAATCCCAGCACAGCAAATTCTCCAAAATGTCAGGAGTTAGCCCTGC
GTAGCCAGTTACCAACACTGGAGCAGGATGGTGGGACTCAAAATCCAGTGTCTTCTCCCGGGATGTCTCA
GGAATTGAGAACAATGACGACCAATAGCTCAGATCCTTTCCTTAACAGTGGCACCTATCACTCTCGAGAT
GAGGCTACAGACAGTGGACTAAGCATGAGCAGCTACAGTGTCCCTCGAACCCCAGATGACTTCCTGAACA
GTGTGGATGAGATGGATACAGGTGATACTATCAACCAAAGCACCCTGCCCTCACAGCAGAACCGTTTCCC
AGACTACCTTGAAGCCATTCCTGGGACAAATGTGGACCTTGGAACACTGGAAGGAGATGGAATGAACATA
GAAGGAGAGGAGCTGATGCCAAGTCTGCAGGAAGCTTTGAGTTCTGACATCCTTAATGACATGGAGTCTG
TTTTGGCTGCCACCAAGCTAGATAAAGAAAGCTTTCTTACATGGTTATAATACCCAACTTTCTTGTACAA
AGTGGTGTGAAGATCCGGCCTCCGCGCCGGGTTTTGGCGCCTCCCGCGGGCGCCCCCCTCCTCACGGCGA
GCGCTGCCACGTCAGACGAAGGGCGCAGCGAGCGTCCTGATCCTTCCGCCCGGACGCTCAGGACAGCGGC
CCGCTGCTCATAAGACTCGGCCTTAGAACCCCAGTATCAGCAGAAGGACATTTTAGGACGGGACTTGGGT
GACTCTAGGGCACTGGTTTTCTTTCCAGAGAGCGGAACAGGCGAGGAAAAGTAGTCCCTTCTCGGCGATT
CTGCGGAGGGATCTCCGTGGGGCGGTGAACGCCGATGATTATATAAGGACGCGCCGGGTGTGGCACAGCT
AGTTCCGTCGCAGCCGGGATTTGGGTCGCGGTTCTTGTTTGTGGATCGCTGTGATCGTCACTTGGCCGCC
CATATGGTGAGCAAGGGCGAGGAGCTGTTCACCGGGGTGGTGCCCATCCTGGTCGAGCTGGACGGCGACG
TAAACGGCCACAAGTTCAGCGTGTCCGGCGAGGGCGAGGGCGATGCCACCTACGGCAAGCTGACCCTGAA
GTTCATCTGCACCACCGGCAAGCTGCCCGTGCCCTGGCCCACCCTCGTGACCACCCTGACCTACGGCGTG
CAGTGCTTCAGCCGCTACCCCGACCACATGAAGCAGCACGACTTCTTCAAGTCCGCCATGCCCGAAGGCT
ACGTCCAGGAGCGCACCATCTTCTTCAAGGACGACGGCAACTACAAGACCCGCGCCGAGGTGAAGTTCGA
GGGCGACACCCTGGTGAACCGCATCGAGCTGAAGGGCATCGACTTCAAGGAGGACGGCAACATCCTGGGG
CACAAGCTGGAGTACAACTACAACAGCCACAACGTCTATATCATGGCCGACAAGCAGAAGAACGGCATCA
AGGTGAACTTCAAGATCCGCCACAACATCGAGGACGGCAGCGTGCAGCTCGCCGACCACTACCAGCAGAA
CACCCCCATCGGCGACGGCCCCGTGCTGCTGCCCGACAACCACTACCTGAGCACCCAGTCCGCCCTGAGC
AAAGACCCCAACGAGAAGCGCGATCACATGGTCCTGCTGGAGTTCGTGACCGCCGCCGGGATCACTCTCG
GCATGGACGAGCTGTACAAGTAAATCGATAGATCCTAATCAACCTCTGGATTACAAAATTTGTGAAAGAT
TGACTGGTATTCTTAACTATGTTGCTCCTTTTACGCTATGTGGATACGCTGCTTTAATGCCTTTGTATCA
TGCTATTGCTTCCCGTATGGCTTTCATTTTCTCCTCCTTGTATAAATCCTGGTTGCTGTCTCTTTATGAG
GAGTTGTGGCCCGTTGTCAGGCAACGTGGCGTGGTGTGCACTGTGTTTGCTGACGCAACCCCCACTGGTT
GGGGCATTGCCACCACCTGTCAGCTCCTTTCCGGGACTTTCGCTTTCCCCCTCCCTATTGCCACGGCGGA
ACTCATCGCCGCCTGCCTTGCCCGCTGCTGGACAGGGGCTCGGCTGTTGGGCACTGACAATTCCGTGGTG
TTGTCGGGGAAATCATCGTCCTTTCCTTGGCTGCTCGCCTGTGTTGCCACCTGGATTCTGCGCGGGACGT
CCTTCTGCTACGTCCCTTCGGCCCTCAATCCAGCGGACCTTCCTTCCCGCGGCCTGCTGCCGGCTCTGCG
GCCTCTTCCGCGTCTTCGCCTTCGCCCTCAGACGAGTCGGATCTCCCTTTGGGCCGCCTCCCCGCCTGAG
ATCCTTTAAGACCAATGACTTACAAGGCAGCTGTAGATCTTAGCCACTTTTTAAAAGAAAAGGGGGGACT
GGAAGGGCTAATTCACTCCCAACGAAGACAAGATCTGCTTTTTGCTTGTACTGGGTCTCTCTGGTTAGAC
CAGATCTGAGCCTGGGAGCTCTCTGGCTAACTAGGGAACCCACTGCTTAAGCCTCAATAAAGCTTGCCTT
GAGTGCTTCAAGTAGTGTGTGCCCGTCTGTTGTGTGACTCTGGTAACTAGAGATCCCTCAGACCCTTTTA
GTCAGTGTGGAAAATCTCTAGCAGTAGTAGTTCATGTCATCTTATTATTCAGTATTTATAACTTGCAAAG
AAATGAATATCAGAGAGTGAGAGGCCCGGGTTAATTAAGGAAAGGGCTAGATCATTCTTGAAGACGAAAG
GGCCTCGTGATACGCCTATTTTTATAGGTTAATGTCATGATAATAATGGTTTCTTAGACGTCAGGTGGCA
CTTTTCGGGGAAATGTGCGCGGAACCCCTATTTGTTTATTTTTCTAAATACATTCAAATATGTATCCGCT
CATGAGACAATAACCCTGATAAATGCTTCAATAATATTGAAAAAGGAAGAGTATGAGTATTCAACATTTC
CGTGTCGCCCTTATTCCCTTTTTTGCGGCATTTTGCCTTCCTGTTTTTGCTCACCCAGAAACGCTGGTGA
AAGTAAAAGATGCTGAAGATCAGTTGGGTGCACGAGTGGGTTACATCGAACTGGATCTCAACAGCGGTAA
GATCCTTGAGAGTTTTCGCCCCGAAGAACGTTTTCCAATGATGAGCACTTTTAAAGTTCTGCTATGTGGC
GCGGTATTATCCCGTGTTGACGCCGGGCAAGAGCAACTCGGTCGCCGCATACACTATTCTCAGAATGACT
TGGTTGAGTACTCACCAGTCACAGAAAAGCATCTTACGGATGGCATGACAGTAAGAGAATTATGCAGTGC
TGCCATAACCATGAGTGATAACACTGCGGCCAACTTACTTCTGACAACGATCGGAGGACCGAAGGAGCTA
ACCGCTTTTTTGCACAACATGGGGGATCATGTAACTCGCCTTGATCGTTGGGAACCGGAGCTGAATGAAG
CCATACCAAACGACGAGCGTGACACCACGATGCCTGTAGCAATGGCAACAACGTTGCGCAAACTATTAAC
TGGCGAACTACTTACTCTAGCTTCCCGGCAACAATTAATAGACTGGATGGAGGCGGATAAAGTTGCAGGA
CCACTTCTGCGCTCGGCCCTTCCGGCTGGCTGGTTTATTGCTGATAAATCTGGAGCCGGTGAGCGTGGGT
CTCGCGGTATCATTGCAGCACTGGGGCCAGATGGTAAGCCCTCCCGTATCGTAGTTATCTACACGACGGG
GAGTCAGGCAACTATGGATGAACGAAATAGACAGATCGCTGAGATAGGTGCCTCACTGATTAAGCATTGG
TAACTGTCAGACCAAGTTTACTCATATATACTTTAGATTGATTTAAAACTTCATTTTTAATTTAAAAGGA
TCTAGGTGAAGATCCTTTTTGATAATCTCATGACCAAAATCCCTTAACGTGAGTTTTCGTTCCACTGAGC
GTCAGACCCCGTAGAAAAGATCAAAGGATCTTCTTGAGATCCTTTTTTTCTGCGCGTAATCTGCTGCTTG
CAAACAAAAAAACCACCGCTACCAGCGGTGGTTTGTTTGCCGGATCAAGAGCTACCAACTCTTTTTCCGA
AGGTAACTGGCTTCAGCAGAGCGCAGATACCAAATACTGTTCTTCTAGTGTAGCCGTAGTTAGGCCACCA
CTTCAAGAACTCTGTAGCACCGCCTACATACCTCGCTCTGCTAATCCTGTTACCAGTGGCTGCTGCCAGT
GGCGATAAGTCGTGTCTTACCGGGTTGGACTCAAGACGATAGTTACCGGATAAGGCGCAGCGGTCGGGCT
GAACGGGGGGTTCGTGCACACAGCCCAGCTTGGAGCGAACGACCTACACCGAACTGAGATACCTACAGCG
TGAGCTATGAGAAAGCGCCACGCTTCCCGAAGGGAGAAAGGCGGACAGGTATCCGGTAAGCGGCAGGGTC
GGAACAGGAGAGCGCACGAGGGAGCTTCCAGGGGGAAACGCCTGGTATCTTTATAGTCCTGTCGGGTTTC
GCCACCTCTGACTTGAGCGTCGATTTTTGTGATGCTCGTCAGGGGGGCGGAGCCTATGGAAAAACGCCAG
CAACGCGGCCTTTTTACGGTTCCTGGCCTTTTGCTGGCCTTTTGCTCACATGTTCTTTCCTGCGTTATCC
CCTGATTCTGTGGATAACCGTATTACCGCCTTTGAGTGAGCTGATACCGCTCGCCGCAGCCGAACGACCG
AGCGCAGCGAGTCAGTGAGCGAGGAAGCGGAAGAGCGCCCAATACGCAAACCGCCTCTCCCCGCGCGTTG
GCCGATTCATTAATGCAGCAAGCTCATGGCTGACTAATTTTTTTTATTTATGCAGAGGCCGAGGCCGCCT
CGGCCTCTGAGCTATTCCAGAAGTAGTGAGGAGGCTTTTTTGGAGGCCTAGGCTTTTGCAAAAAGCTCCC
CGTGGCACGACAGGTTTCCCGACTGGAAAGCGGGCAGTGAGCGCAACGCAATTAATGTGAGTTAGCTCAC
TCATTAGGCACCCCAGGCTTTACACTTTATGCTTCCGGCTCGTATGTTGTGTGGAATTGTGAGCGGATAA
CAATTTCACACAGGAAACAGCTATGACATGATTACGAATTTCACAAATAAAGCATTTTTTTCACTGCATT
CTAGTTGTGGTTTGTCCAAACTCATCAATGTATCTTATCATGTCTGGATCAACTGGATAACTCAAGCTAA
CCAAAATCATCCCAAACTTCCCACCCCATACCCTATTACCACTGCCAATTACCTGTGGTTTCATTTACTC
TAAACCTGTGATTCCTCTGAATTATTTTCATTTTAAAGAAATTGTATTTGTTAAATATGTACTACAAACT
TAGTAGT
Features (pLannotate 1.2.2; 28 found; start..end, strand, type, name):
    377..634     +  LTR            5' LTR (truncated): truncated 5' long terminal repeat (LTR) from HIV-1
    681..806     +  misc_feature   HIV-1 Ψ: packaging signal of human immunodeficiency virus type 1
    790..1128    +  CDS            HIV-1 gag (fragment): gag protein from human immunodeficiency virus 1; gag
   1303..1536    +  misc_feature   RRE: The Rev response element (RRE) of HIV-1 allows for Rev-dependent mRNA export from the nucleus to the cytoplasm.
   1913..2013    +  CDS            Rev (fragment): human immunodeficiency virus 1 (HIV-1) Rev protein; rev; enhances nuclear export of unspliced and incompletely spliced viral mRNAs
   2058..2175    +  misc_feature   cPPT/CTS: central polypurine tract and central termination sequence of HIV-1
   2223..3401    +  promoter       EF-1α promoter: strong constitutive promoter for human elongation factor EF-1α
   3411..3446    +  misc_feature   MCS (fragment): multiple cloning site
   3480..3545    +  CDS            3xFLAG: three tandem FLAG® epitope tags, followed by an enterokinase cleavage site
   3550..3567    +  protein_bind   attB1 (fragment): mutant version of attB; core recombination site for the Gateway® BP reaction BP Clonase™
   3576..5087    +  CDS            YAP1: YAP1_HUMAN - Also known as YAP65. Experimental evidence at protein level: Swiss-Prot protein existence level 1. [Isoform 3]: Activates the C-terminal fragment (CTF) of ERBB4 (isoform 3). From Homo sapiens (Human).
   5092..5116    -  protein_bind   attB2: mutant version of attB; recombination site for the Gateway® BP reaction BP Clonase™
   5127..5525    +  promoter       UbC promoter: human ubiquitin C promoter
   5534..6253    +  CDS            EGFP: the original enhanced GFP (Yang et al., 1996) mammalian codon-optimized
   6267..6855    +  misc_feature   WPRE: woodchuck hepatitis virus posttranscriptional regulatory element
   6863..6928    +  CDS            nef (fragment): NEF_HV1Z2 - Experimental evidence at protein level: Swiss-Prot protein existence level 1. Extracellular Nef protein targets CD4(+) T-lymphocytes for apoptosis by interacting with CXCR4 surface receptors. From Human immunodeficiency virus type 1 group M subtype D (isolate Z2/CDC-Z34) (HIV-1).
   6930..7163    +  LTR            3' LTR (ΔU3): self-inactivating 3' long terminal repeat (LTR) from HIV-1
   7368..7472    +  promoter       AmpR promoter: bla
   7473..8333    +  CDS            AmpR: β-lactamase; bla; confers resistance to ampicillin, carbenicillin, and related antibiotics
   8504..9092    +  rep_origin     ori: high-copy-number ColE1/pMB1/pBR322/pUC origin of replication
   9275..9329    +  CDS            lacI (fragment): lac repressor; lacI; The lac repressor binds to the lac operator to inhibit transcription in E. coli. This inhibition can be relieved by adding lactose or isopropyl-β-D-thiogalactopyranoside (IPTG).
   9335..9428    +  rep_origin     SV40 ori (fragment): SV40 origin of replication
   9453..9490    +  CDS            lacI (fragment): lac repressor; lacI; The lac repressor binds to the lac operator to inhibit transcription in E. coli. This inhibition can be relieved by adding lactose or isopropyl-β-D-thiogalactopyranoside (IPTG).
   9503..9524    +  protein_bind   CAP binding site: CAP binding activates transcription in the presence of cAMP. E. coli catabolite activator protein
   9539..9569    +  promoter       lac promoter: promoter for the E. coli lac operon
   9577..9593    +  protein_bind   lac operator: The lac repressor binds to the lac operator to inhibit transcription in E. coli. This inhibition can be relieved by adding lactose or isopropyl-β-D-thiogalactopyranoside (IPTG). lac repressor encoded by lacI
   9627..9710    +  polyA_signal   SV40 poly(A) signal (fragment): SV40 polyadenylation signal
   9877..329     +  CDS            nef (fragment) (across the origin): NEF_HV1BR - Experimental evidence at protein level: Swiss-Prot protein existence level 1. Extracellular Nef protein targets CD4(+) T-lymphocytes for apoptosis by interacting with CXCR4 surface receptors (PubMed:14990729). From Human immunodeficiency virus type 1 group M subtype B (isolate BRU/LAI) (HIV-1).
