[The description below was written by a language model from this plasmid's Addgene catalogue record and pLannotate feature annotations shown in this document.]
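Description:
p2706-pHAGE-EF1aL-YAP5SA-UBC-GFP is a 9,877 bp HIV-1-derived lentiviral transfer plasmid built on the pHAGE backbone for dual expression of a constitutively active human YAP1 mutant and eGFP. It is propagated in E. coli through a high-copy ColE1/pUC-type origin with ampicillin selection (AmpR, β-lactamase); a recombination-deficient strain is recorded for growth, as is common for LTR-containing vectors. The viral portion carries a truncated 5' LTR, the Ψ packaging signal with a gag fragment, the Rev response element for Rev-dependent export of the genomic RNA, the cPPT/CTS, a WPRE downstream of the payload to enhance transcript expression, and a ΔU3 self-inactivating 3' LTR that removes viral promoter activity after integration. Packaging functions are not encoded on the plasmid and must be provided in trans.

The payload consists of two independent tandem cassettes. The long EF-1α promoter (EF1aL) drives YAP5SA, human YAP1 bearing S61A, S109A, S127A, S164A and S381A substitutions. These changes remove serine residues generally known as LATS kinase phosphorylation sites, so the protein escapes Hippo-pathway inhibition. The feature table shows a 3xFLAG epitope upstream of the YAP1 coding sequence and flanking attB1/attB2 remnants, indicating the open reading frame originated from a Gateway clone and is likely N-terminally FLAG-tagged. Immediately downstream, a human ubiquitin C promoter drives EGFP, letting transduced cells be identified or sorted by fluorescence independently of YAP. The associated publication concerns generating human alveolar epithelial type I cells from pluripotent stem cells, consistent with use of this vector to impose sustained YAP activity in such cultures.
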