Addgene plasmid #216475: p2706-pHAGE-EF1aL-YAP5SA-UBC-GFP
Purpose: lentiviral dual expression of YAP5SA and eGFP
Depositing lab: Darrell Kotton. Depositing organization: Boston University Medical Campus. Publication: Generation of human alveolar epithelial type I cells from pluripotent stem cells. Burgess CL, Huang J, Bawa PS, Alysandratos KD, Minakin K, Ayers LJ, Morley MP, Babu A, Villacorta-Martin C, Yampolskaya M, Hinds A, Thapa BR, Wang F, Matschulat A, Mehta P, Morrisey EE, Varelas X, Kotton DN. Cell Stem Cell. 2024 Apr 15:S1934-5909(24)00098-5. doi: 10.1016/j.stem.2024.03.017. PubMed 38642558.
Backbone
  Vector backbone: pHAGE
  Backbone manufacturer: Darrell Kotton
  Total vector size (bp): 9877
  Vector type: Lentiviral
Growth in bacteria
  Bacterial resistance: Ampicillin, 100 μg/mL
  Growth temperature: 37°C
  Growth strain: NEB Stable
  Copy number: High Copy
Gene/Insert 1
  Gene/Insert name: YAP5SA
  Species: H. sapiens (human)
  Insert size (bp): 1611
  Mutation: S61A, S109A, S127A, S164A, S381A
  Promoter: EF1aL
  Cloning method: Restriction Enzyme; 5′ cloning site NotI (not destroyed); 3′ cloning site BamHI - BglII (destroyed during cloning)
  Sequencing primers: 5′ ATTAGCGGCCGCAATTCTGCAGTCGACGGTACCG; 3′ GCGCAGATCTTCACACCACTTTGTACAAGAAAGTTGGG
Gene/Insert 2
  Gene/Insert name: eGFP
  Species: Aequorea victoria
  Insert size (bp): 720
  Promoter: UBC
  Cloning method: Restriction Enzyme; 5′ cloning site NdeI (not destroyed); 3′ cloning site ClaI (not destroyed)
  Sequencing primers: 5′ n/a; 3′ n/a
Terms and licenses: Academic/Nonprofit Terms; Industry Terms: Not Available to Industry
Depositor comments: Please visit https://www.biorxiv.org/content/10.1101/2023.01.19.524655v1 for bioRxiv preprint.
How to cite: p2706-pHAGE-EF1aL-YAP5SA-UBC-GFP was a gift from Darrell Kotton (Addgene plasmid # 216475 ; http://n2t.net/addgene:216475 ; RRID:Addgene_216475)
